>Addgene plasmid #183412 | pAAV-CAG-FlpO | addgene full sequence | sequence record 421937 | Addgene NGS Result
TTGAGATCCTTTTTTTCTGCGCGTAATCTGCTGCTTGCAAACAAAAAAACCACCGCTACCAGCGGTGGTT
TGTTTGCCGGATCAAGAGCTACCAACTCTTTTTCCGAAGGTAACTGGCTTCAGCAGAGCGCAGATACCAA
ATACTGTTCTTCTAGTGTAGCCGTAGTTAGGCCACCACTTCAAGAACTCTGTAGCACCGCCTACATACCT
CGCTCTGCTAATCCTGTTACCAGTGGCTGCTGCCAGTGGCGATAAGTCGTGTCTTACCGGGTTGGACTCA
AGACGATAGTTACCGGATAAGGCGCAGCGGTCGGGCTGAACGGGGGGTTCGTGCACACAGCCCAGCTTGG
AGCGAACGACCTACACCGAACTGAGATACCTACAGCGTGAGCTATGAGAAAGCGCCACGCTTCCCGAAGG
GAGAAAGGCGGACAGGTATCCGGTAAGCGGCAGGGTCGGAACAGGAGAGCGCACGAGGGAGCTTCCAGGG
GGAAACGCCTGGTATCTTTATAGTCCTGTCGGGTTTCGCCACCTCTGACTTGAGCGTCGATTTTTGTGAT
GCTCGTCAGGGGGGCGGAGCCTATGGAAAAACGCCAGCAACGCGGCCTTTTTACGGTTCCTGGCCTTTTG
CTGGCCTTTTGCTCACATGTTCTTTCCTGCGTTATCCCCTGATTCTGTGGATAACCGTATTACCGCCTTT
GAGTGAGCTGATACCGCTCGCCGCAGCCGAACGACCGAGCGCAGCGAGTCAGTGAGCGAGGAAGCGGAAG
AGCGCCCAATACGCAAACCGCCTCTCCCCGCGCGTTGGCCGATTCATTAATGCAGCTGCGCGCTCGCTCG
CTCACTGAGGCCGCCCGGGCAAAGCCCGGGCGTCGGGCGACCTTTGGTCGCCCGGCCTCAGTGAGCGAGC
GAGCGCGCAGAGAGGGAGTGGCCAACTCCATCACTAGGGGTTCCTTGTAGTTAATGATTAACCCGCCATG
CTACTTATCTACGTAGCCATGCTCTAGGAAGATCCTTATCGATTTTACCACATTTGTAGAGGTTTTACTT
GCTTTAAAAAACCTCCCACATCTCCCCCTGAACCTGAAACATAAAATGAATGCAATTGTTGTTGTTAACT
TGTTTATTGCAGCTTATAATGGTTACAAATAAAGCAATAGCATCACAAATTTCACAAATAAAGCATTTTT
TTCACTGCATTCTAGTTGTGGTTTGTCCAAACTCATCAATGTATCTTATCATGTCTGCTCGAAGCGGCCG
CCCGGGTCGACGGTATCGATGCGGGGAGGCGGCCCAAAGGGAGATCCGACTCGTCTGAGGGCGAAGGCGA
AGACGCGGAAGAGGCCGCAGAGCCGGCAGCAGGCCGCGGGAAGGAAGGTCCGCTGGATTGAGGGCCGAAG
GGACGTAGCAGAAGGACGTCCCGCGCAGAATCCAGGTGGCAACACAGGCGAGCAGCCAAGGAAAGGACGA
TGATTTCCCCGACAACACCACGGAATTGTCAGTGCCCAACAGCCGAGCCCCTGTCCAGCAGCGGGCAAGG
CAGGCGGCGATGAGTTCCGCCGTGGCAATAGGGAGGGGGAAAGCGAAAGTCCCGGAAAGGAGCTGACAGG
TGGTGGCAATGCCCCAACCAGTGGGGGTTGCGTCAGCAAACACAGTGCACACCACGCCACGTTGCCTGAC
AACGGGCCACAACTCCTCATAAAGAGACAGCAACCAGGATTTATACAAGGAGGAGAAAATGAAAGCCATA
CGGGAAGCAATAGCATGATACAAAGGCATTAAAGCAGCGTATCCACATAGCGTAAAAGGAGCAACATAGT
TAAGAATACCAGTCAATCTTTCACAAATTTTGTAATCCAGAGGTTGATTATCGATAAGCTTTCAGATCCG
CCTGTTGATGTAGCTGCTCAGGTAGTCCAGCACCTCCTGGCTGATGATGCCGTTCCAGGCGGGGTATCTG
ATGCTGCCCTCGGCGCTGCCCTTCAGCTGCTCGATGTGCTGCCACTCCTCGATGGGGTTGGTCTCGTCCT
TCAGGGCGATCATCTCCTTGCTGATGGGGTCGTAGGCGTAGTACCTGGACACCAGGGCGAAGTAGTGGTC
GGGGATGGCGGTGATCTGGTGGGTGTAGGTGGTCCTGGCCACGGCGGAGGCCCTCTTGTCGCTCCAGTTG
CCCACCACGTTTGTCAGCTCGGTCAGGCCCTTCATGCTCAGAAAGCTGGTCATCAGGTGCCTGCCGATGT
GGCTCTTAGGGCCGTTCTTGATAGCGAAGATGGGGTAGGGGGCGTTCTTCTTCAGGGCCTTGTTGTAGCT
GCGCACCAGGTTGTCCTTCAGCAGCTGGTACTCCTGCTTGTTGCTGCTGCTGTTGCCGGTCCTGTTCACT
CTCTTCAGCACGGGCTCGCTGTTCCTCAGGAACTCGTCCAGGTACACCAGGGGGTCGATCCTGCCTCTGG
CGCTGAAAAAGTAGATGTGCCTGGACACGCTTGTCTTGGTCTCGGTCACCAGGCACTGAATGATCACGCC
CAGGTACTTGTTCTGCACCAGCTTGAAGCTCTTGGGGTCCACGTTCTTGATGTCGCTGAACCTGCCGCAG
TTGATGAATGTGGCCAGGAACAGGAACTGGTACAGGGTCTTGGTCTTGGTGAACCTGCTGGTGTACTCGA
AGCTGTTCAGGATCTTCTCGGTGATCTCCCAGATGCTCTCGCCCTCGGACAGCAGGGCCTTCAGCATCTT
CTTGCTGTGGCTGTTGCCCTTGTCGGCCTCCTCGCTGCTCTCGAACTGCAGCTGCAGGCTGGACACGATG
TCGGTGATGTCGCTCTGGTGCTTCTGGCCGTTGTAAGGGATGATGGTGAACTCCCAGGCGGGGATCAGCT
TCTTCAGGCTGGCCTCCAGGATGGTGGCCTTCTGGGTCTTGTACTTGAACTGCAGGCTCTTGTTCACGAT
GTCGAAGCTCAGGCTGTTGCTGATGATGGTGTTGTAGCTCATGAAGGTGGCCCTCTTGATGGCGGTGCCG
TTGTGGGTGATCATCCAGCACAGGTAGGTCAGCTCGGCGGCACAGCTGGCGATCTTCTCGCCGCTGGGCC
TCTCGAATCTCTCCACGAACTGCCGCACCAGCACCTTGGGGGGGGTCTTGCACAGGATGTCGAACTGGCT
CATCACCTTCCTCTTCTTCTTAGGAGCCATGGTGGCGGCGGATCCAATTCTTTGCCAAAATGATGAGACA
GCACAATAACCAGCACGTTGCCCAGGAGCTGTAGGAAAAAGAAGAAGGCATGAACATGGTTAGCAGAGGC
TCTAGAGCCGCCGGTCACACGCCAGAAGCCGAACCCCGCCCTGCCCCGTCCCCCCCGAAGGCAGCCGTCC
CCCCGCGGACAGCCCCGAGCCGCTCCCCCCGCACAAAGGGCCCTCCCGGAGCCCCTCAAGGCTTTCACGC
AGCCACAGAAAAGAAACAAGCCGTCATTAAACCAAGCGCTAATTACAGCCCGGAGGAGAAGGGCCGTCCC
GCCCGCTCACCTGTGGGAGTAACGCGGTCAGTCAGAGCCGGGGCGGGCGGCGCGAGGCGGCGGCGGAGCG
GGGCACGGGGCGAAGGCAGCGCGCAGCGACTCCCGCCCGCCGCGCGCTTCGCTTTTTATAGGGCCGCCGC
CGCCGCCGCCTCGCCATAAAAGGAAACTTTCGGAGCGCGCCGCTCTGATTGGCTGCCGCCGCACCTCTCC
GCCTCGCCCCGCCCCGCCCCTCGCCCCGCCCCGCCCCGCCTGGCGCGCGCCCCCCCCCCCCCCCCCCCCC
CGCCCCCATCGCTGCACAAAATAATTAAAAAATAAATAAATACAAAATTGGGGGTGGGGAGGGGGGGGAG
ATGGGGAGAGTGAAGCAGAACGTGGGGCTCACCTCGACCATGGTAATAGCGATGACTAATACGTAGATGT
ACTGCCAAGTAGGAAAGTCCCATAAGGTCATGTACTGGGCATAATGCCAGGCGGGCCATTTACCGTCATT
GACGTCAATAGGGGGCGTACTTGGCATATGATACACTTGATGTACTGCCAAGTGGGCAGTTTACCGTAAA
TACTCCACCCATTGACGTCAATGGAAAGTCCCTATTGGCGTTACTATGGGAACATACGTCATTATTGACG
TCAATGGTACTCTTCCTAGAGCATGGCTACGTAGATAAGTAGCATGGCGGGTTAATCATTAACTACAAGG
AACCCCTAGTGATGGAGTTGGCCACTCCCTCTCTGCGCGCTCGCTCGCTCACTGAGGCCGGGCGACCAAA
GGTCGCCCGACGCCCGGGCTTTGCCCGGGCGGCCTCAGTGAGCGAGCGAGCGCGCAGCTGGCGTAATAGC
GAAGAGGCCCGCACCGATCGCCCTTCCCAACAGTTGCGCAGCCTGAATGGCGAATGGG
[124 nt withheld, positions 4399-4522]
C
[91 nt withheld, positions 4524-4614]
A
[49 nt withheld, positions 4616-4664]
CCTTTGACGTTGGAGTCCACGTTCTTT
[37 nt withheld, positions 4692-4728]
ACCCTATCTCGGTCTATTCTTTTGATTTATAAGGGATTTTGCCGATTTCGGCCTATTGGTTAAAAAATGA
GCTGATTTAACAAAAATTTAACGCGAATTTTAACAAAATATTAACGCTTACAATTTAGGTGGCACTTTTC
GGGGAAATGTGCGCGGAACCCCTATTTGTTTATTTTTCTAAATACATTCAAATATGTATCCGCTCATGAG
ACAATAACCCTGATAAATGCTTCAATAATATTGAAAAAGGAAGAGTATGAGTATTCAACATTTCCGTGTC
GCCCTTATTCCCTTTTTTGCGGCATTTTGCCTTCCTGTTTTTGCTCACCCAGAAACGCTGGTGAAAGTAA
AAGATGCTGAAGATCAGTTGGGTGCACGAGTGGGTTACATCGAACTGGATCTCAACAGCGGTAAGATCCT
TGAGAGTTTTCGCCCCGAAGAACGTTTTCCAATGATGAGCACTTTTAAAGTTCTGCTATGTGGCGCGGTA
TTATCCCGTATTGACGCCGGGCAAGAGCAACTCGGTCGCCGCATACACTATTCTCAGAATGACTTGGTTG
AGTACTCACCAGTCACAGAAAAGCATCTTACGGATGGCATGACAGTAAGAGAATTATGCAGTGCTGCCAT
AACCATGAGTGATAACACTGCGGCCAACTTACTTCTGACAACGATCGGAGGACCGAAGGAGCTAACCGCT
TTTTTGCACAACATGGGGGATCATGTAACTCGCCTTGATCGTTGGGAACCGGAGCTGAATGAAGCCATAC
CAAACGACGAGCGTGACACCACGATGCCTGTAGCAATGGCAACAACGTTGCGCAAACTATTAACTGGCGA
ACTACTTACTCTAGCTTCCCGGCAACAATTAATAGACTGGATGGAGGCGGATAAAGTTGCAGGACCACTT
CTGCGCTCGGCCCTTCCGGCTGGCTGGTTTATTGCTGATAAATCTGGAGCCGGTGAGCGTGGGTCTCGCG
GTATCATTGCAGCACTGGGGCCAGATGGTAAGCCCTCCCGTATCGTAGTTATCTACACGACGGGGAGTCA
GGCAACTATGGATGAACGAAATAGACAGATCGCTGAGATAGGTGCCTCACTGATTAAGCATTGGTAACTG
TCAGACCAAGTTTACTCATATATACTTTAGATTGATTTAAAACTTCATTTTTAATTTAAAAGGATCTAGG
TGAAGATCCTTTTTGATAATCTCATGACCAAAATCCCTTAACGTGAGTTTTCGTTCCACTGAGCGTCAGA
CCCCGTAGAAAAGATCAAAGGATCTTC
Features (pLannotate 1.2.2; 17 found; start..end, strand, type, name):
      1..589     +  rep_origin     ori: high-copy-number ColE1/pMB1/pBR322/pUC origin of replication
    772..828     +  CDS            lacI (fragment): lac repressor; lacI; The lac repressor binds to the lac operator to inhibit transcription in E. coli. This inhibition can be relieved by adding lactose or isopropyl-β-D-thiogalactopyranoside (IPTG).
    822..955     -  repeat_region  AAV2 ITR: inverted terminal repeat of adeno-associated virus serotype 2 inverted
   1026..1094    +  CDS            large T antigen (fragment): large T antigen from SV40 (simian virus 40)
   1117..1238    +  polyA_signal   SV40 poly(A) signal: SV40 polyadenylation signal
   1281..1869    -  misc_feature   WPRE: woodchuck hepatitis virus posttranscriptional regulatory element
   1882..3180    -  CDS            FLPo: nuclear-targeted site-specific recombinase FLPo is a mouse codon-optimized fusion between the SV40 nuclear localization signal and a thermostable version of the Saccharomyces cerevisiae site-specific recombinase FLP. Recombination occurs at FRT sequences.
   3189..3251    -  CDS            HBB (fragment): HBB_LEPEU - Experimental evidence at protein level: Swiss-Prot protein existence level 1. Involved in oxygen transport from the lung to the various peripheral tissues. From Lepus europaeus (European hare).
   3249..3379    -  intron         chimeric intron (fragment): chimera between introns from chicken β-actin and rabbit β-globin
   3468..3603    -  intron         hybrid intron (fragment): hybrid between chicken β-actin (CBA) and minute virus of mice (MMV) introns (Gray et al., 2011)
   3604..3887    -  promoter       chicken β-actin promoter: No description available
   3889..4137    -  enhancer       CMV enhancer (fragment): human cytomegalovirus immediate early enhancer
   4198..4330    +  repeat_region  AAV2 ITR (fragment): inverted terminal repeat of adeno-associated virus serotype 2 inverted
   4325..4394    +  CDS            lacZα (fragment): LacZα fragment of β-galactosidase; lacZ fragment
   4399..4827    +  rep_origin     f1 ori (sequence partly withheld): f1 bacteriophage origin of replication; arrow indicates direction of (+) strand synthesis
   4880..4984    +  promoter       AmpR promoter: bla
   4985..5845    +  CDS            AmpR: β-lactamase; bla; confers resistance to ampicillin, carbenicillin, and related antibiotics
