[The description below was written by a language model from this plasmid's Addgene catalogue record and pLannotate feature annotations shown in this document.]
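Description:
pAAV-CAG-FlpO is an adeno-associated virus transfer plasmid of about 6.0 kb, built on a pAAV backbone, that delivers constitutive expression of the FlpO recombinase to mammalian cells. In bacteria it is maintained through a high-copy ColE1/pUC-type origin and selected with ampicillin through the β-lactamase gene and its native promoter. An f1 phage origin is also present. The short lacI, lacZα, SV40 large T antigen and β-globin coding matches in the annotation appear to be remnants of cloning backbones and of the promoter and polyadenylation modules rather than functional genes.

The payload lies between two AAV2 inverted terminal repeats, which are the cis elements required for replication and packaging of the intervening DNA into AAV particles when rep, cap and helper functions are provided in trans. Within the ITRs, in reverse orientation relative to the sequence numbering, the CAG promoter is annotated as a CMV immediate-early enhancer fragment, the chicken β-actin promoter and fragments of a chimeric β-actin/β-globin-type intron. It drives FLPo, a mouse codon-optimised, thermostable form of yeast FLP fused to an SV40 nuclear localisation signal. A WPRE follows the coding sequence to enhance transcript stability and expression. An SV40 poly(A) signal sits at the 3′ end of the cassette, although the annotation places it on the opposite strand from the other cassette elements.

Because FLPo catalyses recombination at FRT sites, the vector is suited to strong, broadly active Flp delivery. Such delivery can excise, invert or activate FRT-flanked cassettes, for example in Flp-dependent reporter or effector constructs and in intersectional genetic strategies. The record also mentions AAV1 and retrograde (AAVrg) viral preparations.
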