Addgene plasmid #183412: pAAV-CAG-FlpO
Purpose: FlpO expression under CAG promoter
Depositing lab: Janelia Viral Tools. Depositing organization: HHMI, Janelia Research Campus.
Backbone
  Vector backbone: pAAV
  Vector type: AAV
Growth in bacteria
  Bacterial resistance: Ampicillin, 100 μg/mL
  Growth temperature: 37°C
  Growth strain: NEB Stable
  Growth instructions: Grow for minimum time necessary. Do not store colonies on plate.
  Copy number: High Copy
Gene/Insert
  Gene/Insert name: FlpO
  Promoter: CAG
  Cloning method: Unknown
  Sequencing primers: 5′ N/A; 3′ N/A
Resource information
  A portion of this plasmid was derived from a plasmid made by: Kimberly Ritola
Terms and licenses: Academic/Nonprofit Terms; Industry Terms: Not Available to Industry
How to cite: pAAV-CAG-FlpO was a gift from Janelia Viral Tools (Addgene plasmid # 183412 ; http://n2t.net/addgene:183412 ; RRID:Addgene_183412) For viral preps, please replace (Addgene plasmid # 183412) in the above sentence with: (Addgene viral prep # 183412-AAV1) or (Addgene viral prep # 183412-AAVrg)
